>Addgene plasmid #80763 | pESC-NAT-LACap | depositor full sequence | sequence record 156222 | pESC-NAT-LACap sequence 9992 bps
CATTCATATAACTCCCCATGCTAAGATTTGTTACTAAAAACTCTCAAGATAAATCGTCTGATCTATTCTC
TATTTGTTCTGATCGCGGAACTTTTGTTGCCCATAATAGAGTTCGGACTGATTTCAAGTTTGACAACTTA
GTATTCAACCGAGTTTATGGTGTTTCTCAAAAATTTACGTTAGTCGGTAACCCGACAGTCTGCTTTAATG
AAGGCAGTTCTTACCTAGAAGGTATTGCTAAAAAGTACCTAACTTTGGATGGAGGACTTGCCATTGACAA
TGTCCTCAATGAGTTGAGATCCACTTGCGGTATCCCAGGTAATGCTGTTGCATCTCATGCGTATAATATT
ACATCCTGGCGTTGGTATGACAATCACGTGGCACTGTTGATGAACATGTTGCGTGCTTACCACTTACAAG
TATTGACCGAACAGGGCCAATATAGCGCTGGAGATATCCCTATGTACCATGATGGACATGTCAAAATCAA
GCTACCAGTGACTATCGATGACACGGCAGGCCCAACACAATTCGCTTGGCCTAGTGACAGGTCTACTGAT
TCGTATCCTGATTGGGCACAGTTTTCTGAATCATTTCCATCAATCGACGTCCCGTACCTAGATGTTAGGC
CATTGACCGTAACGGAAGTCAATTTCGTGCTTATGATGATGAGTAAGTGGCATAGACGTACTAACTTAGC
GATAGACTACGAGGCACCCCAACTAGCTGATAAGTTCGCTTACCGCCATGCGCTTACTGTTCAAGACGCT
GACGAGTGGATAGAAGGCGATAGAACTGATGACCAGTTCCGCCCCCCCTCGTCTAAAGTAATGTTATCGG
CACTTCGTAAGTACGTGAACCATAACAGGCTGTACAATCAGTTTTACACTGCAGCACAACTGTTAGCTCA
AATTATGATGAAACCTGTCCCTAACTGCGCTGAGGGCTACGCTTGGCTGATGCATGACGCATTGGTCAAT
ATACCAAAATTTGGGTCTATTCGAGGAAGGTACCCCTTTTTGTTATCAGGTGATGCAGCGTTGATTCAGG
CTACAGCCCTAGAAGACTGGTCTGCTATCATGGCGAAACCCGAGCTGGTGTTCACTTACGCGATGCAGGT
GTCAGTAGCGTTAAACACCGGACTATACTTACGTCGCGTTAAGAAAACAGGCTTCGGCACAACTATAGAT
GACAGCTATGAAGATGGAGCGTTTTTGCAACCGGAGACGTTCGTTCAGGCCGCACTAGCATGTTGTACCG
GACAAGATGCGCCCCTAAATGGGATGTCAGATGTGTATGTCACTTATCCAGATCTTCTAGAATTTGATGC
TGTTACACAAGTACCCATCACGGTCATTGAGCCCGCTGGCTATAACATTGTTGATGATCATTTAGTGGTT
GTGGGTGTACCTGTGGCATGTTCACCATACATGATATTTCCAGTAGCTGCGTTTGATACTGCAAATCCTT
ACTGTGGGAATTTTGTCATTAAGGCTGCTAACAAGTATCTCCGTAAGGGTGCCGTGTATGATAAACTCGA
AGCATGGAAGTTGGCCTGGGCACTGAGGGTAGCCGGGTATGACACTCACTTCAAAGTGTATGGCGATACA
CACGGCTTAACTAAGTTCTATGCTGACAACGGTGACACATGGACACACATACCTGAATTTGTCACTGACG
GTGACGTGATGGAAGTATTCGTTACTGCCATCGAACGCAGAGCTAGACATTTCGTTGAACTACCTAGACT
GAATTCACCAGCATTCTTCAGATCTGTAGAAGTCAGCACCACTATATATGATACTCATGTGCAGGCTGGT
GCGCATGCGGTGTATCATGCTAGTCGAATCAATCTTGATTATGTTAAGCCTGTTTCGACCGGCATTCAGG
TGATCAATGCGGGCGAACTTAAGAACTACTGGGGTAGTGTGCGTCGTACTCAGCAGGGTTTAGGAGTGGT
AGGTCTTACGATGCCAGCTGTAATGCCTACCGGAGAACCTACAGCTGGCGCTGCCCACGAAGAGTTGATA
GAACAGGCGGACAATGTTTTAGTAGAGTAAACGTAATCGAACCCCTCGAGTAAGCTTGGTACCGCGGCTA
GCTAAGATCCGCTCTAACCGAAAAGGAAGGAGTTAGACAACCTGAAGTCTAGGTCCCTATTTATTTTTTT
ATAGTTATGTTAGTATTAAGAACGTTATTTATATTTCAAATTTTTCTTTTTTTTCTGTACAGACGCGTGT
ACGCATGTAACATTATACTGAAAACCTTGCTTGAGAAGGTTTTGGGACGCTCGAAGATCCAGCTGCATTA
ATGAATCGGCCAACGCGCGGGGAGAGGCGGTTTGCGTATTGGGCGCTCTTCCGCTTCCTCGCTCACTGAC
TCGCTGCGCTCGGTCGTTCGGCTGCGGCGAGCGGTATCAGCTCACTCAAAGGCGGTAATACGGTTATCCA
CAGAATCAGGGGATAACGCAGGAAAGAACATGTGAGCAAAAGGCCAGCAAAAGGCCAGGAACCGTAAAAA
GGCCGCGTTGCTGGCGTTTTTCCATAGGCTCCGCCCCCCTGACGAGCATCACAAAAATCGACGCTCAAGT
CAGAGGTGGCGAAACCCGACAGGACTATAAAGATACCAGGCGTTTCCCCCTGGAAGCTCCCTCGTGCGCT
CTCCTGTTCCGACCCTGCCGCTTACCGGATACCTGTCCGCCTTTCTCCCTTCGGGAAGCGTGGCGCTTTC
TCATAGCTCACGCTGTAGGTATCTCAGTTCGGTGTAGGTCGTTCGCTCCAAGCTGGGCTGTGTGCACGAA
CCCCCCGTTCAGCCCGACCGCTGCGCCTTATCCGGTAACTATCGTCTTGAGTCCAACCCGGTAAGACACG
ACTTATCGCCACTGGCAGCAGCCACTGGTAACAGGATTAGCAGAGCGAGGTATGTAGGCGGTGCTACAGA
GTTCTTGAAGTGGTGGCCTAACTACGGCTACACTAGAAGGACAGTATTTGGTATCTGCGCTCTGCTGAAG
CCAGTTACCTTCGGAAAAAGAGTTGGTAGCTCTTGATCCGGCAAACAAACCACCGCTGGTAGCGGTGGTT
TTTTTGTTTGCAAGCAGCAGATTACGCGCAGAAAAAAAGGATCTCAAGAAGATCCTTTGATCTTTTCTAC
GGGGTCTGACGCTCAGTGGAACGAAAACTCACGTTAAGGGATTTTGGTCATGAGATTATCAAAAAGGATC
TTCACCTAGATCCTTTTAAATTAAAAATGAAGTTTTAAATCAATCTAAAGTATATATGAGTAAACTTGGT
CTGACAGTTACCAATGCTTAATCAGTGAGGCACCTATCTCAGCGATCTGTCTATTTCGTTCATCCATAGT
TGCCTGACTCCCCGTCGTGTAGATAACTACGATACGGGAGGGCTTACCATCTGGCCCCAGTGCTGCAATG
ATACCGCGAGACCCACGCTCACCGGCTCCAGATTTATCAGCAATAAACCAGCCAGCCGGAAGGGCCGAGC
GCAGAAGTGGTCCTGCAACTTTATCCGCCTCCATCCAGTCTATTAATTGTTGCCGGGAAGCTAGAGTAAG
TAGTTCGCCAGTTAATAGTTTGCGCAACGTTGTTGCCATTGCTACAGGCATCGTGGTGTCACGCTCGTCG
TTTGGTATGGCTTCATTCAGCTCCGGTTCCCAACGATCAAGGCGAGTTACATGATCCCCCATGTTGTGCA
AAAAAGCGGTTAGCTCCTTCGGTCCTCCGATCGTTGTCAGAAGTAAGTTGGCCGCAGTGTTATCACTCAT
GGTTATGGCAGCACTGCATAATTCTCTTACTGTCATGCCATCCGTAAGATGCTTTTCTGTGACTGGTGAG
TACTCAACCAAGTCATTCTGAGAATAGTGTATGCGGCGACCGAGTTGCTCTTGCCCGGCGTCAATACGGG
ATAATACCGCGCCACATAGCAGAACTTTAAAAGTGCTCATCATTGGAAAACGTTCTTCGGGGCGAAAACT
CTCAAGGATCTTACCGCTGTTGAGATCCAGTTCGATGTAACCCACTCGTGCACCCAACTGATCTTCAGCA
TCTTTTACTTTCACCAGCGTTTCTGGGTGAGCAAAAACAGGAAGGCAAAATGCCGCAAAAAAGGGAATAA
GGGCGACACGGAAATGTTGAATACTCATACTCTTCCTTTTTCAATATTATTGAAGCATTTATCAGGGTTA
TTGTCTCATGAGCGGATACATATTTGAATGTATTTAGAAAAATAAACAAATAGGGGTTCCGCGCACATTT
CCCCGAAAAGTGCCACCTGAACGAAGCATCTGTGCTTCATTTTGTAGAACAAAAATGCAACGCGAGAGCG
CTAATTTTTCAAACAAAGAATCTGAGCTGCATTTTTACAGAACAGAAATGCAACGCGAAAGCGCTATTTT
ACCAACGAAGAATCTGTGCTTCATTTTTGTAAAACAAAAATGCAACGCGAGAGCGCTAATTTTTCAAACA
AAGAATCTGAGCTGCATTTTTACAGAACAGAAATGCAACGCGAGAGCGCTATTTTACCAACAAAGAATCT
ATACTTCTTTTTTGTTCTACAAAAATGCATCCCGAGAGCGCTATTTTTCTAACAAAGCATCTTAGATTAC
TTTTTTTCTCCTTTGTGCGCTCTATAATGCAGTCTCTTGATAACTTTTTGCACTGTAGGTCCGTTAAGGT
TAGAAGAAGGCTACTTTGGTGTCTATTTTCTCTTCCATAAAAAAAGCCTGACTCCACTTCCCGCGTTTAC
TGATTACTAGCGAAGCTGCGGGTGCATTTTTTCAAGATAAAGGCATCCCCGATTATATTCTATACCGATG
TGGATTGCGCATACTTTGTGAACAGAAAGTGATAGCGTTGATGATTCTTCATTGGTCAGAAAATTATGAA
CGGTTTCTTCTATTTTGTCTCTATATACTACGTATAGGAAATGTTTACATTTTCGTATTGTTTTCGATTC
ACTCTATGAATAGTTCTTACTACAATTTTTTTGTCTAAAGAGTAATACTAGAGATAAACATAAAAAATGT
AGAGGTCGAGTTTAGATGCAAGTTCAAGGAGCGAAAGGTGGATGGGTAGGTTATATAGGGATATAGCACA
GAGATATATAGCAAAGAGATACTTTTGAGCAATGTTTGTGGAAGCGGTATTCGCAATATTTTAGTAGCTC
GTTACAGTCCGGTGCGTTTTTGGTTTTTTGAAAGTGCGTCTTCAGAGCGCTTTTGGTTTTCAAAAGCGCT
CTGAAGTTCCTATACTTTCTAGAGAATAGGAACTTCGGAATAGGAACTTCAAAGCGTTTCCGAAAACGAG
CGCTTCCGAAAATGCAACGCGAGCTGCGCACATACAGCTCACTGTTCACGTCGCACCTATATCTGCGTGT
TGCCTGTATATATATATACATGAGAAGAACGGCATAGTGCGTGTTTATGCTTAAATGCGTACTTATATGC
GTCTATTTATGTAGGATGAAAGGTAGTCTAGTACCTCCTGTGATATTATCCCATTCCATGCGGGGTATCG
TATGCTTCCTTCAGCACTACCCTTTAGCTGTTCTATATGCTGCCACTCCTCAATTGGATTAGTCTCATCC
TTCAATGCTATCATTTCCTTTGATATTGGATCATACTAAGAAACCATTATTATCATGACATTAACCTATA
AAAATAGGCGTATCACGAGGCCCTTTCGTCTCGCGCGTTTCGGTGATGACGGTGAAAACCTCTGACACAT
GCAGCTCCCGGAGACGGTCACAGCTTGTCTGTAAGCGGATGCCGGGAGCAGACAAGCCCGTCAGGGCGCG
TCAGCGGGTGTTGGCGGGTGTCGGGGCTGGCTTAACTATGCGGCATCAGAGCAGATTGTACTGAGAGTGC
ACCATATCGACTACGTCGTAAGGCCGTTTCTGACAGAGTAAAATTCTTGAGGGAACTTTCACCATTATGG
GAAATGCTTCAAGAAGGTATTGACTTAAACTCCATCAAATGGTCAGGTCATTGAGTGTTTTTTATTTGTT
GTATTTTTTTTTTTTTAGAGAAAATCCTCCAATATCAAATTAGGAATCGTAGTTTCATGATTTTCTGTTA
CACCTAACTTTTTGTGTGGTGCCCTCCTCCTTGTCAATATTAATGTTAAAGTGCAATTCTTTTTCCTTAT
CACGTTGAGCCATTAGTATCAATTTGCTTACCTGTATTCCTTTACTATCCTCCTTTTTCTCCTTCTTGAT
AAATGTATGTAGATTGCGTATATAGTTTCGTCTACCCTATGAACATATTCCATTTTGTAATTTCGTGTCG
TTTCTATTATGAATTTCATTTATAAAGTTTATGTACAAATATCATAAAAAAAGAGAATCTTTTTAAGCAA
GGATTTTCTTAACTTCTTCGGCGACAGCATCACCGACTTCGGTGCAGCTGAAGCTTCGTACGCTGCAGGT
CGACGGATCCCCGGGTTAATTAAGGCGCGCCAGATCTGTTTAGCTTGCCTTGTCCCCGCCGGGTCACCCG
GCCAGCGACATGGAGGCCCAGAATACCCTCCTTGACAGTCTTGACGTGCGCAGCTCAGGGGCATGATGTG
ACTGTCGCCCGTACATTTAGCCCATACATCCCCATGTATAATCATTTGCATCCATACATTTTGATGGCCG
CACGGCGCGAAGCAAAAATTACGGCTCCTCGCTGCAGACCTGCGAGCAGGGAAACGCTCCCCTCACAGAC
GCGTTGAATTGTCCCCACGCCGCGCCCCTGTAGAGAAATATAAAAGGTTAGGATTTGCCACTGAGGTTCT
TCTTTCATATACTTCCTTTTAAAATCTTGCTAGGATACAGTTCTCACATCACATCCGAACATAAACAACC
ATGGGTACCACTCTTGACGACACGGCTTACCGGTACCGCACCAGTGTCCCGGGGGACGCCGAGGCCATCG
AGGCACTGGATGGGTCCTTCACCACCGACACCGTCTTCCGCGTCACCGCCACCGGGGACGGCTTCACCCT
GCGGGAGGTGCCGGTGGACCCGCCCCTGACCAAGGTGTTCCCCGACGACGAATCGGACGACGAATCGGAC
GACGGGGAGGACGGCGACCCGGACTCCCGGACGTTCGTCGCGTACGGGGACGACGGCGACCTGGCGGGCT
TCGTGGTCGTCTCGTACTCCGGCTGGAACCGCCGGCTGACCGTCGAGGACATCGAGGTCGCCCCGGAGCA
CCGGGGGCACGGGGTCGGGCGCGCGTTGATGGGGCTCGCGACGGAGTTCGCCCGCGAGCGGGGCGCCGGG
CACCTCTGGCTGGAGGTCACCAACGTCAACGCACCGGCGATCCACGCGTACCGGCGGATGGGGTTCACCC
TCTGCGGCCTGGACACCGCCCTGTACGACGGCACCGCCTCGGACGGCGAGCAGGCGCTCTACATGAGCAT
GCCCTGCCCCTAATCAGTACTGACAATAAAAAGATTCTTGTTTTCAAGAACTTGTCATTTGTATAGTTTT
TTTATATTGTAGTTGTTCTATTTTAATCAAATGTTAGCGTGATTTATATTTTTTTTCGCCTCGACATCAT
CTGCCCAGATGCGAAGTTAAGTGCGCAGAAAGTAATATCATGCGTCAATCGTATGTGAATGCTGGTCGCT
ATACTGCTGTCGATTCGATACTAACGCCGCCATCCAGTGTCGAAAACGAGCTCGAATTCATCGATGATAT
CAGATCCACTAGTGGCCTAGGTAAGAAAAGTTAGAAAGTAAGACGATTGCTAACCACCTATTGGAAAAAA
CAATAGGTCCTTAAATAATATTGTCAACTTCAAGTATTGTGATGCAAGCATTTAGTCATGAACGCTTCTC
TATTCTATATGAAAAGCCGGTTCCGGCCTCTCACCTTTCCTTTTTCTCCCAATTTTTCAGTTGAAAAAGG
TATATGCGTCAGGCGACCTCTGAAATTAACAAAAAATTTCCAGTCATCGAATTTGATTCTGTGCGATAGC
GCCCCTGTGTGTTCTCGTTATGTTGAGGAAAAAAATAATGGTTGCTAAGAGATTCGAACTCTTGCATCTT
ACGATACCTGAGTATTCCCACAGTTAACTGCGGTCAAGATATTTCTTGAATCAGGCGCCTTAGACCGCTC
GGCCAAACAACCAATTACTTGTTGAGAAATAGAGTATAATTATCCTATAAATATAACGTTTTTGAACACA
CATGAACAAGGAAGTACAGGACAATTGATTTTGAAGAGAATGTGGATTTTGATGTAATTGTTGGGATTCC
ATTTTTAATAAGGCAATAATATTAGGTATGTGGATATACTAGAAGTTCTCCTCGACCGTCGATATGCGGT
GTGAAATACCGCACAGATGCGTAAGGAGAAAATACCGCATCAGGAAATTGTAAACGTTAATATTTTGTTA
AAATTCGCGTTAAATTTTTGTTAAATCAGCTCATTTTTTAACCAATAGGCCGAAATCGGCAAAATCCCTT
ATAAATCAAAAGAATAGACCGAGATAGGGT
[37 nt withheld, positions 8501-8537]
AAAGAACGTGGACTCCAACGTCAAAGG
[49 nt withheld, positions 8565-8613]
T
[91 nt withheld, positions 8615-8705]
G
[124 nt withheld, positions 8707-8830]
CGCGCCATTCGCCATTCAGGCTGCGCAACTGTTGGGAAGGGCGATCGGTGCGGGCCTCTTCGCTATTACG
CCAGCTGAATTGGAGCGACCTCATGCTATACCTGAGAAAGCAACCTGACCTACAGGAAAGAGTTACTCAA
GAATAAGAATTTTCGTTTTAAAACCTAAGAGTCACTTTAAAATTTGTATACACTTATTTTTTTTATAACT
TATTTAATAATAAAAATCATAAATCATAAGAAATTCGCTTATTTAGAAGTGTCAACAACGTATCTACCAA
CGATTTGACCCTTTTCCATCTTTTCGTAAATTTCTGGCAAGGTAGACAAGCCGACAACCTTGATTGGAGA
CTTGACCAAACCTCTGGCGAAGAATTGTTAATTAAGAGCTCAGATCTTATCGTCGTCATCCTTGTAATCC
ATCGATACTAGTGCGGCCGCCCTTTAGTGAGGGTTGAATTCGAATTTTCAAAAATTCTTACTTTTTTTTT
GGATGGACGCAAAGAAGTTTAATAATCATATTACATGGCATTACCACCATATACATATCCATATACATAT
CCATATCTAATCTTACTTATATGTTGTGGAAATGTAAAGAGCCCCATTATCTTAGCCTAAAAAAACCTTC
TCTTTGGAACTTTCAGTAATACGCTTAACTGCTCATTGCTATATTGAAGTACGGATTAGAAGCCGCCGAG
CGGGTGACAGCCCTCCGAAGGAAGACTCTCCTCCGTGCGTCCTCGTCTTCACCGGTCGCGTTCCTGAAAC
GCAGATGTGCCTCGCGCCGCACTGCTCCGAACAATAAAGATTCTACAATACTAGCTTTTATGGTTATGAA
GAGGAAAAATTGGCAGTAACCTGGCCCCACAAACCTTCAAATGAACGAATCAAATTAACAACCATAGGAT
GATAATGCGATTAGTTTTTTAGCCTTATTTCTGGGGTAATTAATCAGCGAAGCGATGATTTTTGATCTAT
TAACAGATATATAAATGCAAAAACTGCATAACCACTTTAACTAATACTTTCAACATTTTCGGTTTGTATT
ACTTCTTATTCAAATGTAATAAAAGTATCAACAAAAAATTGTTAATATACCTCTATACTTTAACGTCAAG
GAGAAAAAACCCCGGATCCGTAATACGACTCACTATAGGGCC
Features (pLannotate 1.2.2; 24 found; start..end, strand, type, name):
     18..2057    +  CDS            gag: GAG_SCVLA - Experimental evidence at protein level: Swiss-Prot protein existence level 1. Binds and removes 5' cap structures from cellular mRNA. Forms a covalent bond with m7GMP through His-154 of the capsid protein while releasing the mRNA body. From Saccharomyces cerevisiae virus L-A (ScV-L-A) (ScVL1).
   2107..2296    +  terminator     CYC1 terminator: S. cerevisiae CYC1; transcription terminator for CYC1
   2299..2356    -  CDS            lacI (fragment): lac repressor; lacI; The lac repressor binds to the lac operator to inhibit transcription in E. coli. This inhibition can be relieved by adding lactose or isopropyl-β-D-thiogalactopyranoside (IPTG).
   2539..3127    -  rep_origin     ori: high-copy-number ColE1/pMB1/pBR322/pUC origin of replication
   3298..4158    -  CDS            AmpR: β-lactamase; bla; confers resistance to ampicillin, carbenicillin, and related antibiotics
   4159..4263    -  promoter       AmpR promoter: bla
   4290..5632    -  rep_origin     2μ ori: yeast 2μ plasmid origin of replication
   5700..5735    +  CDS            rop (fragment): Rop protein, which maintains plasmids at low copy number; rop
   5837..5887    +  misc_feature   bom (fragment): basis of mobility region from pBR322
   5900..6001    +  CDS            NFS1 (fragment): NFS1_YEAST - Also known as SPL1 From Saccharomyces cerevisiae (strain ATCC 204508 / S288c) (Baker's yeast).
   6363..6414    -  CDS            LEU2 (fragment): 3-isopropylmalate dehydrogenase, required for leucine biosynthesis; S. cerevisiae LEU2; yeast auxotrophic marker
   6517..6860    +  promoter       TEF promoter: Ashbya gossypii TEF promoter
   6867..7431    +  CDS            NrsR (fragment): nourseothricin acetyltransferase; Streptomyces noursei nat1; confers resistance to nourseothricin
   7439..7636    +  terminator     TEF terminator: Ashbya gossypii TEF terminator
   7719..8075    -  promoter       LEU2 promoter (fragment): S. cerevisiae LEU2
   8215..8292    -  CDS            YO192_YEAST (fragment): Experimental evidence at protein level: Swiss-Prot protein existence level 1. From Saccharomyces cerevisiae (strain ATCC 204508 / S288c) (Baker's yeast).
   8322..8374    +  misc_feature   bom (fragment): basis of mobility region from pBR322
   8375..8830    -  rep_origin     f1 ori (sequence partly withheld): f1 bacteriophage origin of replication; arrow indicates direction of (+) strand synthesis
   8838..8907    -  CDS            lacZα (fragment): LacZα fragment of β-galactosidase; lacZ fragment
   8913..9078    -  terminator     ADH1 terminator: S. cerevisiae ADH1; transcription terminator for the S. cerevisiae alcohol dehydrogenase 1 (ADH1) gene
   9082..9204    -  CDS            ADH1 (fragment): ADH1_YEAST - Also known as ADC1. Experimental evidence at protein level: Swiss-Prot protein existence level 1. This isozyme preferentially catalyzes the conversion of primary unbranched alcohols to their corresponding aldehydes. Also shows activity toward secondary alcohols. From Saccharomyces cerevisiae (strain ATCC 204508 / S288c) (Baker's yeast).
   9223..9249    -  CDS            3xFLAG (fragment): three tandem FLAG® epitope tags
   9296..9960    +  promoter       GAL1,10 promoter: GAL1 and GAL10 genes of S. cerevisiae; divergent inducible promoter, regulated by Gal4
   9971..9989    +  promoter       T7 promoter: promoter for bacteriophage T7 RNA polymerase
