[The description below was written by a language model from this plasmid's Addgene catalogue record and pLannotate feature annotations shown in this document.]
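Description:
pESC-NAT-LACap is a yeast episomal expression plasmid built on the Agilent pESC-LEU backbone, designed to express the capsid (Gag) portion of the Saccharomyces cerevisiae L-A double-stranded RNA virus from a cDNA copy. It is a shuttle vector. In E. coli it replicates at high copy from a ColE1/pUC-type origin and is selected with ampicillin (AmpR), and an f1 origin is also present. In yeast it is maintained through the 2μ origin. The original LEU2 auxotrophic marker was replaced, by short-homology in vivo recombination, with the dominant nourseothricin-resistance cassette from pAG25. That cassette consists of the Ashbya gossypii TEF promoter, the nat1 acetyltransferase gene and the TEF terminator. Residual LEU2 promoter and coding fragments flanking the cassette reflect this swap. Drug selection means the plasmid can be used in prototrophic or wild strains that lack auxotrophic markers.

The roughly 2.1 kb insert, cloned between ApaI and XhoI, is annotated as the L-A gag open reading frame and is followed by the CYC1 terminator. The catalogue entry lists PGK1 as the promoter, but the feature table annotates no PGK1 promoter. The elements lying directly upstream of gag on the circular map are the backbone's divergent, galactose-inducible GAL1,10 promoter and a T7 promoter, so the record leaves the driving promoter ambiguous. The second pESC expression site (FLAG epitope fragment and ADH1 terminator) appears unoccupied.

The stated purpose is to express truncated L-A capsid in order to cure satellite virus. The depositor comments also refer to the effect of L-A cDNA expression on curing L-A itself. This makes the plasmid a tool for producing virus-free yeast strains.
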