Addgene plasmid #80763: pESC-NAT-LACap
Purpose: Expresses truncated L-A capsid for curing satellite virus
Depositing lab: John McCusker. Depositing organization: Duke University.
Backbone
  Vector backbone: pESC-LEU
  Backbone manufacturer: Agilent
  Backbone size w/o insert (bp): 7800
  Total vector size (bp): 9996
  Modifications to backbone: LEU2 cassette replaced by NAT-resistance cassette from pAG25 by short homology directed in vivo replacement.
  Vector type: Yeast Expression
  Selectable markers: NAT (select with Nourseothricin/clonNAT)
Growth in bacteria
  Bacterial resistance: Ampicillin, 100 μg/mL
  Growth temperature: 37°C
  Growth strain: DH5alpha
  Copy number: High Copy
Gene/Insert
  Gene/Insert name: L-A cDNA (L-A Cap)
  Species: S. cerevisiae (budding yeast)
  Insert size (bp): 2072
  Promoter: PGK1
  Cloning method: Restriction Enzyme; 5′ cloning site ApaI (not destroyed); 3′ cloning site XhoI (not destroyed)
  Sequencing primers: 5′ cattcatataactccccatgc
Terms and licenses: Academic/Nonprofit Terms; Industry Terms: Not Available to Industry
Depositor comments: For information on L-A cDNA and its effect on curing of L-A, refer to the following papers: JOURNAL OF VIROLOGY, Jan. 1991, p. 155-161 JOURNAL OF VIROLOGY, June 1992, p. 3669-3676 JOURNAL OF VIROLOGY, May 1993, P. 2764-2771
How to cite: pESC-NAT-LACap was a gift from John McCusker (Addgene plasmid # 80763 ; http://n2t.net/addgene:80763 ; RRID:Addgene_80763)
