>Addgene plasmid #80763 | pESC-NAT-LACap | addgene partial sequence | sequence record 156219 | GAL1 5'-AATATACCTCTATACTTTAACGTC-3'
ATCCGTAATACGACTCACTATAGGGCCCATTCATATAACTCCCCATGCTAAGATTTGTTACTAAAAACTC
TCAAGATAAATCGTCTGATCTATTCTCTATTTGTTCTGATCGCGGAACTTTTGTTGCCCATAATAGAGTT
CGGACTGATTTCAAGTTTGACAACTTAGTATTCAACCGAGTTTATGGTGTTTCTCAAAAATTTACGTTAG
TCGGTAACCCGACAGTCTGCTTTAATGAAGGCAGTTCTTACCTAGAAGGTATTGCTAAAAAGTACCTAAC
TTTGGATGGAGGACTTGCCATTGACAATGTCCTCAATGAGTTGAGATCCACTTGCGGTATCCCAGGTAAT
GCTGTTGCATCTCATGCGTATAATATTACATCCTGGCGTTGGTATGACAATCACGTGGCACTGTTGATGA
ACATGTTGCGTGCTTACCACTTACAAGTATTGACCGAACAGGGCCAATATAGCGCTGGAGATATCCCTAT
GTACCATGATGGACATGTCAAAATCAAGCTACCAGTGACTATCGATGACACGGCAGGCCCAACACAATTC
GCTTGGCCTAGTGACAGGTCTACTGATTCGTATCCTGATTGGGCACAGTTTTCTGAATCATTTCCATCAA
TCGACGTCCCGTACCTAGATGTTAGGCCATTGACCGTAACGGAAGTCAATTTCGTGCTTATGATGATGAG
TAAGTGGCATAGACGTACTAACTTAGCGATAGACTACGAGGCACCCCAACTAGCTGATAAGTTCGCTTAC
CGCCATGCGCTTACTGTTCAAGACGCTGACGAGTGGATAGAAGGCGATAGAACTGATGACCAGTTCCGCC
CCCCCTCGTCTAAAGTAATGTTATCGGCACTTCGTAAGTACGTGAACCATAACAGGCTGTACAATCAGTT
TTACACTGCAGCACAACTGTTAGCTCAAATTATGATGAAACCTGTCCCTAACTGCGCTGAGGGCTACGCT
TGGCTGATGCATGACGCATTGGTCAATATACCAAAATTTGGGTCTATTCGAGGAAG
