>Addgene plasmid #80763 | pESC-NAT-LACap | addgene partial sequence | sequence record 156220 | L4440 5'-AGCGAGTCAGTGAGCGAG-3'
CCTCTCCCCGCGCGTTGGCCGATTCATTAATGCAGCTGGATCTTCGAGCGTCCCAAAACCTTCTCAAGCA
AGGTTTTCAGTATAATGTTACATGCGTACACGCGTCTGTACAGAAAAAAAAGAAAAATTTGAAATATAAA
TAACGTTCTTAATACTAACATAACTATAAAAAAATAAATAGGGACCTAGACTTCAGGTTGTCTAACTCCT
TCCTTTTCGGTTAGAGCGGATCTTAGCTAGCCGCGGTACCAAGCTTACTCGAGGGGTTCGATTACGTTTA
CTCTACTAAAACATTGTCCGCCTGTTCTATCAACTCTTCGTGGGCAGCGCCAGCTGTAGGTTCTCCGGTA
GGCATTACAGCTGGCATCGTAAGACCTACCACTCCTAAACCCTGCTGAGTACGACGCACACTACCCCAGT
AGTTCTTAAGTTCGCCCGCATTGATCACCTGAATGCCGGTCGAAACAGGCTTAACATAATCAAGATTGAT
TCGACTAGCATGATACACCGCATGCGCACCAGCCTGCACATGAGTATCATATATAGTGGTGCTGACTTCT
ACAGATCTGAAGAATGCTGGTGAATTCAGTCTAGGTAGTTCAACGAAATGTCTAGCTCTGCGTTCGATGG
CAGTAACGAATACTTCCATCACGTCACCGTCAGTGACAAATTCAGGTATGTGTGTCCATGTGTCACCGTT
GTCAGCATAGAACTTAGTTAAGCCGTGTGTATCGCCATACACTTTGAAGTGAGTGTCATACCCGGCTACC
CTCAGTGCCCAGGCCAACTTCCATGCTTCGAGTTTATCATACACGGCACCCTTACGGAGATACTTGTTAG
CAGCCTTAATGACAAAATTCCCACAG
